>Addgene plasmid #149470 | pBCiG2 | addgene full sequence | sequence record 312895 | Addgene NGS Result
GCGGCCACCGGCTGGCTCGCTTCGCTCGGCCCGTGGACAACCCTGCTGGACAAGCTGATGGACAGGCTGC
GCCTGCCCACGAGCTTGACCACAGGGATTGCCCACCGGCTACCCAGCCTTCGACCACATACCCACCGGCT
CCAACTGCGCGGCCTGCGGCCTTGCCCCATCAATTTTTTTAATTTTCTCTGGGGAAAAGCCTCCGGCCTG
CGGCCTGCGCGCTTCGCTTGCCGGTTGGACACCAAGTGGAAGGCGGGTCAAGGCTCGCGCAGCGACCGCG
CAGCGGCTTGGCCTTGACGCGCCTGGAACGACCCAAGCCTATGCGAGTGGGGGCAGTCGAAGGGCGAAGC
CCGCCCGCCTGCCCCCCGAGCCTCACGGCGGCGAGTGCGGGGGTTCCAAGGGGGCAGCGCCACCTTGGGC
AAGGCCGAAGGCCGCGCAGTCGATCAACAAGCCCCGGAGGGGCCACTTTTTGCCGGAGGGGGAGCCGCGC
CGAAGGCGTGGGGGAACCCCGCAGGGGTGCCCTTCTTTGGGCACCAAAGAACTAGATATAGGGCGAAATG
CGAAAGACTTAAAAATCAACAACTTAAAAAAGGGGGGTACGCAACAGCTCATTGCGGCACCCCCCGCAAT
AGCTCATTGCGTAGGTTAAAGAAAATCTGTAATTGACTGCCACTTTTACGCAACGCATAATTGTTGTCGC
GCTGCCGAAAAGTTGCAGCTGATTGCGCATGGTGCCGCAACCGTGCGGCACCCCTACCGCATGGAGATAA
GCATGGCCACGCAGTCCAGAGAAATCGGCATTCAAGCCAAGAACAAGCCCGGTCACTGGGTGCAAACGGA
ACGCAAAGCGCATGAGGCGTGGGCCGGGCTTATTGCGAGGAAACCCACGGCGGCAATGCTGCTGCATCAC
CTCGTGGCGCAGATGGGCCACCAGAACGCCGTGGTGGTCAGCCAGAAGACACTTTCCAAGCTCATCGGAC
GTTCTTTGCGGACGGTCCAATACGCAGTCAAGGACTTGGTGGCCGAGCGCTGGATCTCCGTCGTGAAGCT
CAACGGCCCCGGCACCGTGTCGGCCTACGTGGTCAATGACCGCGTGGCGTGGGGCCAGCCCCGCGACCAG
TTGCGCCTGTCGGTGTTCAGTGCCGCCGTGGTGGTTGATCACGACGACCAGGACGAATCGCTGTTGGGGC
ATGGCGACCTGCGCCGCATCCCGACCCTGTATCCGGGCGAGCAGCAACTACCGACCGGCCCCGGCGAGGA
GCCGCCCAGCCAGCCCGGCATTCCGGGCATGGAACCAGACCTGCCAGCCTTGACCGAAACGGAGGAATGG
GAACGGCGCGGGCAGCAGCGCCTGCCGATGCCCGATGAGCCGTGTTTTCTGGACGATGGCGAGCCGTTGG
AGCCGCCGACACGGGTCACGCTGCCGCGCCGGTAGCACTTGGGTTGCGCAGCAACCCGTAAGTGCGCTGT
TCCAGACTATCGGCTGTAGCCGCCTCGCCGCCCTATACCTTGTCTGCCTCCCCGCGTTGCGTCGCGGTGC
ATGGAGCCGGGCCACCTCGACCTGAATGGAAGCCGGCGGCACCTCGCTAACGGATTCACCGTTTTTATCA
GGCTCTGGGAGGCAGAATAAATGATCATATCGTCAATTATTACCTCCACGGGGAGAGCCTGAGCAAACTG
GCCTCAGGCATTTGAGAAGCACACGGTCACACTGCTTCCGGTAGTCAATAAACCGGTAAACCAGCAATAG
ACATAAGCGGCTATTTAACGACCCTGCCCTGAACCGACGACCGGGTCGAATTTGCTTTCGAATTTCTGCC
ATTCATCCGCTTATTATCACTTATTCAGGCGTAGCAACCAGGCGTTTAAGGGCACCAATAACTGCCTTAA
AAAAATTACGCCCCGCCCTGCCACTCATCGCAGTACGGCCTATTGGTTAAAAAATGAGCTGATTTAACAA
AAATTTAACGCGAATTTTAACAAAATATTAACGCTTACAATTTCCATTCGCCATTCAGGCTGCGCAACTG
TTGGGAAGGGCGATCGGTGCGGGCCTCTTCGCTATTACGCCAGCTGGCGAAAGGGGGATGTGCTGCAAGG
CGATTAAGTTGGGTAACGCCAGGGTTTTCCCAGTCACGACGTTGTAAAACGACGGCCAGTGACTATTACC
AATTACGTCGCGTCATGCGGATCCTATAGGGATTGATGATGCGCAATTGAACAGCCCGCGACGCGGCGGC
CGAGATCGTGGTGCAGCCGAGCCTGAAGCGGGCGGTTTTCAGGTAATCGCGTGTGGTATGCTCTGATATG
CCCAGGATGACCGAAATATCCTTGTAATCCTTGCCGAGGGCGGTCCAGTGCAGACACTCGATCTCGCGCG
GCGACAATGCCGGCACCGGATCGTTTTCGCCATGCAGCTCATATACGGCCTTGCGGTGGATCAGATGGGC
GATCTCGATCCACTCATTGCGGCAGCGGCGCACGAGCTCGGTCCATTCGTCGGCCGGTATATGGGCATTC
AGCGACAGCAGGGCGCGGCGCTGCGCCTTGTCGGCGACGGGGATGGAGTAGCCATTGTCATCGATGCCGT
GTTTCTGGGCGTCGACCAGCATGGCATAGGCCTCCGGCGTCGGTTCGACCTCGCTCCAGTCGAAGGGCAG
CTGGCGTTCGAAGCCCTGCTTGATGATCGGATCGACCTTCACATAGCAGTTGAGGAGGTAACGGGAAACC
CAGGCATCCGGATAGGTGGTGCGCACGAAGGGCGAATCGATCTTGCTCGCGATTGTCTGGGCGAGATGGT
AGGTGACGAAATCGAGGTTATATTCCGCCTGGAGAATACGGATGGCGGCATCCACGTTGGCCGCCGCTTT
GATCTGTTCGAACGCGGACTCGAACTTTTCGCTATAGGTATTCTCAATCATTCGCCGTTCTCCGTTGACG
GGCGTCTCGGACCTGGGCGCTATCATGCCATACCGCGAAAGGTTTTGCGCCATTCGATGGCGCGCCGCCC
AATTATTGAAGGCCTCCCTAACGGGGGGCCTTTTTTTGTTTCTGGTCTCCCGCTTAACGATCGTTGGCTG
CCCTTTGTGCGTCCAAACGGACGCACGGCGCTCTAAAGCGGGTCGCGATCTTTCAGATTCGCTCCTCGCG
CTTTCAGTCTTTGTTTTGGCGCATGTCGTTATCGCAAAACCGCTGCACACTTTTGCGCGACATGCTCTGA
TCCCCCTCATCTGGGGGGGCCTATCTGAGGGAATTTCCGATCCGGCTCGCCTGAACCATTCTGCTTTCCA
CGAACTTGAAAACGCTAGCTGTCACCGGATGTGCTTTCCGGTCTGATGAGTCCGTGAGGACGAAACAGCC
TCTACAAATAATTTTGTTTAAGAACTGGGAAGAGCGCAGATTAAAGAGGAGAAATACTAGATGCGTAAAG
GAGAAGAACTTTTCACTGGAGTTGTCCCAATTCTTGTTGAATTAGATGGTGATGTTAATGGGCACAAATT
TTCTGTCAGTGGAGAGGGTGAAGGTGATGCAACATACGGAAAACTTACCCTTAAATTTATTTGCACTACT
GGAAAACTACCTGTTCCATGGCCAACACTTGTCACTACTTTCGGTTATGGTGTTCAATGCTTTGCGAGAT
ACCCAGATCATATGAAACAGCATGACTTTTTCAAGAGTGCCATGCCCGAAGGTTATGTACAGGAAAGAAC
TATATTTTTCAAAGATGACGGGAACTACAAGACACGTGCTGAAGTCAAGTTTGAAGGTGATACCCTTGTT
AATAGAATCGAGTTAAAAGGTATTGATTTTAAAGAAGATGGAAACATTCTTGGACACAAATTGGAATACA
ACTATAACTCACACAATGTATACATCATGGCAGACAAACAAAAGAATGGAATCAAAGTTAACTTCAAAAT
TAGACACAACATTGAAGATGGAAGCGTTCAACTAGCAGACCATTATCAACAAAATACTCCAATTGGCGAT
GGCCCTGTCCTTTTACCAGACAACCATTACCTGTCCACACAATCTGCCCTTTCGAAAGATCCCAACGAAA
AGAGAGACCACATGGTCCTTCTTGAGTTTGTAACAGCTGCTGGGATTACACATGGCATGGATGAACTATA
CAAATAATAATACTAGTAGCGGCCGCTGCAGTCCGGCAAAAAAGGGCAAGGTGTCACCACCCTGCCCTTT
TTCTTTAAAACCGAAAAGATTACTTCGCGTTATGCAGGCTTCCTCGCTCACTGACTCGCTGCGCTCGGTC
GTTCGGCTGCGGCGAGCGGTATCAGCTCACTCAAAGGCGGTAATGCTTTCCAGTCGGGAAACCTGTCGTG
CCAGCTGCATTAATGAATCGGCCAACGCGCGGGGAGAGGCGGTTTGCGTATTGGGCGCATGCATAAAAAC
TGTTGTAATTCATTAAGCATTCTGCCGACATGGAAGCCATCACAAACGGCATGATGAACCTGAATCGCCA
GCGGCATCAGCACCTTGTCGCCTTGCGTATAATATTTGCCCATGGGGGTGGGCGAAGAACTCCAGCATGA
GATCCCCGCGCTGGAGGATCATCCAGCCGGCGTCCCGGAAAACGATTCCGAAGCCCAACCTTTCATAGAA
GGCGGCGGTGGAATCGAAATCTCGTGATGGCAGGTTGGGCGTCGCTTGGTCGGTCATTTCGAACCCCAGA
GTCCCGCTCAGAAGAACTCGTCAAGAAGGCGATAGAAGGCGATGCGCTGCGAATCGGGAGCGGCGATACC
GTAAAGCACGAGGAAGCGGTCAGCCCATTCGCCGCCAAGCTCTTCAGCAATATCACGGGTAGCCAACGCT
ATGTCCTGATAGCGGTCCGCCACACCCAGCCGGCCACAGTCGATGAATCCAGAAAAGCGGCCATTTTCCA
CCATGATATTCGGCAAGCAGGCATCGCCATGGGTCACGACGAGATCCTCGCCGTCGGGCATGCGCGCCTT
GAGCCTGGCGAACAGTTCGGCTGGCGCGAGCCCCTGATGCTCTTCGTCCAGATCATCCTGATCGACAAGA
CCGGCTTCCATCCGAGTACGTGCTCGCTCGATGCGATGTTTCGCTTGGTGGTCGAATGGGCAGGTAGCCG
GATCAAGCGTATGCAGCCGCCGCATTGCATCAGCCATGATGGATACTTTCTCGGCAGGAGCAAGGTGAGA
TGACAGGAGATCCTGCCCCGGCACTTCGCCCAATAGCAGCCAGTCCCTTCCCGCTTCAGTGACAACGTCG
AGCACAGCTGCGCAAGGAACGCCCGTCGTGGCCAGCCACGATAGCCGCGCTGCCTCGTCCTGCAGTTCAT
TCAGGGCACCGGACAGGTCGGTCTTGACAAAAAGAACCGGGCGCCCCTGCGCTGACAGCCGGAACACGGC
GGCATCAGAGCAGCCGATTGTCTGTTGTGCCCAGTCATAGCCGAATAGCCTCTCCACCCAAGCGGCCGGA
GAACCTGCGTGCAATCCATCTTGTTCAATCATGCGAAACGATCCTCATCCTGTCTCTTGATCAGATCTTG
ATCCCCTGCGCCATCAGATCCTTGGCGGCAAGAAAGCCATCCAGTTTACTTTGCAGGGCTTCCCAACCTT
ACCAGAGGGCGCCCCAGCTGGCAATTCCGGTTCGCTTGCTGTCCATAAAACCGCCCAGTCTAGCTATCGC
CATGTAAGCCCACTGCAAGCTACCTGCTTTCTCTTTGCGCTTGCGTTTTCCCTTGTCCAGATAGCCCAGT
AGCTGACATTCATCCCAGGTGGCACTTTTCGTGGAAATGTGCGCGCCCGCGTTCCTGCTGGCGCTGGGCC
TGTTTCTGGCGCTGGACTTCCCGCTGTTCCGTCAGCAGCTTTTCGCCCACGGCCTTGATGATCGCGGCGG
CCTTGGCCTGCATATCCCGATTCAACGGCCCCAGGGCGTCCAGAACGGTCTTCAGGCGCTCCCGAAGGTC
TCGGGCCGTCTCTTGGGCTTGATCGGCCTTCTTGCGCATCTCACGCGCTCCTGCGGCGGCCTGTAGGGCA
GGCTCATACCCCTGCCGAACCGCTTTTGTCAGCCGGTCGGCCACGGCTTCCGGCGTCTCAACGCGCTTTG
AGATTCCCAGCTTTTCGGCCAATCCCTGCGGTGCATAGGCGCGTGGCTCGACCGCTTGCGGGCTGATGGT
GACGTGGCCCACTGGTGGCCGCTCCAGGGCCTCGTAGAACGCCTGAATGCGCGTGTGACGTGCCTTGCTG
CCCTCGATGCCCCGTTGCAGCCCTAGATCGGCCACAGCGGCCGCAAACGTGGTCTGGTCGCGGGTCATCT
GCGCTTTGTTGCCGATGAACTCCTTGGCCGACAGCCTGCCGTCCTGCGTCAGCGGCACCACGAACGCGGT
CATGTGCGGGCTGGTTTCGTCACGGTGGATGCTGGCCGTCACGATGCGATCCGCCCCGTACTTGTCCGCC
AGCCACTTGTGCGCCTTCTCGAAGAACGCCGCCTGCTGTTCTTGGCTGGCCGACTTCCACCATTCCGGGC
TGGCCGTCATGACGTACTCGACCGCCAACACAGCGTCCTTGCGCCGCTTCTCTGGCAGCAACTCGCGCAG
TCGGCCCATCGCTTCATCGGTGCTGCTGGCCGCCCAGTGCTCGTTCTCTGGCGTCCTGCTGGCGTCAGCG
TTGGGCGTCTCGCGCTCGCGGTAGGCGTGCTTGAGACTGGCCGCCACGTTGCCCATTTTCGCCAGCTTCT
TGCATCGCATGATCGCGTATGCCGCCATGCCTGCCCCTCCCTTTTGGTGTCCAACCGGCTCGACGGGGGC
AGCGCAAGGCGGTGCCTCCGGCGGGCCACTCAATGCTTGAGTATACTCACTAGACTTTGCTTCGCAAAGT
AGTGACCGCCTACGGCGGCTGCGGCGCCCTACGGGCTTGCTCTCAGGGCTTCGCCCTGCGCGGTCGCTGC
GCTCCCTTGCCAGCCCGTGGATATGTGGACGATGGCCGCGA
Features (pLannotate 1.2.2; 16 found; start..end, strand, type, name):
      1..772     +  rep_origin     pBBR1 oriV: replication origin of the broad-host-range plasmid pBBR1 from Bordetella bronchiseptica; requires the pBBR1 Rep protein for replication
    773..1435    +  CDS            pBBR1 Rep: replication protein for the broad-host-range plasmid pBBR1 from Bordetella bronchiseptica
   1496..1565    +  CDS            TcR (fragment): tetracycline efflux protein; tet; confers resistance to tetracycline
   1895..1926    -  CDS            CmR (fragment): chloramphenicol acetyltransferase confers resistance to chloramphenicol
   1926..2003    +  rep_origin     M13 ori (fragment): M13 bacteriophage origin of replication; arrow indicates direction of (+) strand synthesis
   2007..2162    -  CDS            lacZα (fragment): LacZα fragment of β-galactosidase; lacZ fragment
   2955..3000    -  promoter       lacI promoter (fragment): lacI
   3309..3358    +  misc_RNA       sTRSV HHRz: hammerhead ribozyme from the tobacco ringspot virus satellite RNA (Khvorova et al., 2003)
   3421..4134    +  CDS            hfriFP: hfriFP is a fluorescent protein published in 2013, derived from Herbaspirillum frisingense.
   4141..4161    +  misc_feature   BioBrick suffix: universal suffix for all parts
   4162..4219    +  terminator     his operon terminator: This putative transcriptin terminator from the E. coli his operon has a 2-bp deletion introduced during synthesis. Its efficiency has not been determined.
   4315..4398    -  CDS            lacI (fragment): lac repressor; lacI; The lac repressor binds to the lac operator to inhibit transcription in E. coli. This inhibition can be relieved by adding lactose or isopropyl-β-D-thiogalactopyranoside (IPTG).
   4409..4525    -  CDS            CmR (fragment): chloramphenicol acetyltransferase; cat; confers resistance to chloramphenicol
   4525..4677    -  CDS            ble (fragment): BLE_KLEPN - Experimental evidence at protein level: Swiss-Prot protein existence level 1. Binding protein with a strong affinity to the bleomycin family of antibiotics. Binds to CL990; an antimitotic-antibiotic compound. From Klebsiella pneumoniae.
   4701..5492    -  CDS            neo: KKA2_KLEPN - Also known as kan, nptII. Experimental evidence at protein level: Swiss-Prot protein existence level 1. Resistance to kanamycin, neomycin, paromomycin, ribostamycin, butirosin and gentamicin B. From Klebsiella pneumoniae.
   5524..5808    -  CDS            tnpA (fragment): TN5P_ECOLX - Also known as tnp. Experimental evidence at protein level: Swiss-Prot protein existence level 1. Mediates transposition of transposon Tn5 by a 'cut and paste' mechanism. First, the monomeric transposase binds the 19 bp inverted DNA repeats flanking the transposon. Then, dimerization of the DNA- bound transposase creates a synaptic DNA complex. After nicking of the first DNA strand, excision of the transposon proceeds through a series of intermediates. The transposase then mediates the insertion of the transposon at a new site by strand transfer. The activity of the wild- type tran
