[The description below was written by a language model from this plasmid's Addgene catalogue record and pLannotate feature annotations shown in this document.]
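Description:
pBCiG2 is a broad-host-range bacterial expression vector from a plasmid toolbox designed for controlled gene expression across the Proteobacteria. It replicates through the pBBR1 origin together with the plasmid-encoded pBBR1 Rep protein, a system originally from Bordetella bronchiseptica that functions in many Gram-negative species and is recorded here as low copy. Selection is by kanamycin, conferred by the neo (nptII) gene. The adjacent annotated fragments of ble and the Tn5 transposase indicate that the marker derives from Tn5. Other short matches (TcR, CmR, lacZα, M13 ori, lacI) appear to be non-functional remnants of the vector's cloning history. The backbone itself is not named in the catalogue entry.

The payload is a synthetic inducible reporter cassette, CinR(AM)-GFP. The CinR(AM) transcriptional activator drives the PCin promoter in response to its cognate acyl-homoserine lactone inducer. This regulator part was derived from a strain in an earlier published sensor collection. PCin controls GFPmut3b, so fluorescence reports promoter activity. The automated annotation does not label CinR or PCin, which presumably lie in the unannotated region upstream of the reporter. The roughly 700 nt fluorescent protein coding sequence is labelled hfriFP, which is most likely a mislabelled match to the GFPmut3b stated in the record. A sTRSV hammerhead ribozyme sits just upstream of the reporter, where it can act as an insulator that cleaves the 5′ leader to standardise the transcript. A BioBrick suffix and his operon terminator follow the coding sequence. The construct is suited to characterising Cin-based induction in diverse Proteobacteria, and the reporter could in principle be replaced by a gene of interest.
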