Addgene plasmid #149470: pBCiG2
Purpose: Broad-Host range expression vector, pBBR origin, CinR(AM) activator, PCin promoter, GFPmut3b, Kanamycin Resistance Marker.
Depositing lab: Christopher Reisch. Depositing organization: University of Florida. Publication: A plasmid toolbox for controlled gene expression across the Proteobacteria. Schuster LA, Reisch CR. Nucleic Acids Res. 2021 Jun 14. pii: 6298615. doi: 10.1093/nar/gkab496. PubMed 34125913.
Backbone
  Vector backbone: Unspecified
  Vector type: Bacterial Expression, Synthetic Biology
Growth in bacteria
  Bacterial resistance: Kanamycin, 50 μg/mL
  Growth temperature: 37°C
  Growth strain: DH5alpha
  Copy number: Low Copy
Gene/Insert
  Gene/Insert name: CinR(AM)-GFP
  Species: Synthetic
  Promoter: PCin
  Cloning method: Ligation Independent Cloning
Resource information
  A portion of this plasmid was derived from a plasmid made by: sAJM.1506 was received from Addgene from a deposit by Christopher Voight (Addgene plasmid # 108254)
Terms and licenses: Academic/Nonprofit Terms; Industry Terms: Not Available to Industry
How to cite: pBCiG2 was a gift from Christopher Reisch (Addgene plasmid # 149470 ; http://n2t.net/addgene:149470 ; RRID:Addgene_149470)
